Addgene plasmid #200827: pAAV-U6-racRNA-D
Purpose: AAV transfer plasmid encoding a circularized RNA barcode D under U6 promoter and a subcellular localization protein binder under hSyn promoter
Depositing lab: Xiao Wang. Depositing organization: Broad Institute. Publication: Spatial atlas of the mouse central nervous system at molecular resolution. Shi H, He Y, Zhou Y, Huang J, Maher K, Wang B, Tang Z, Luo S, Tan P, Wu M, Lin Z, Ren J, Thapa Y, Tang X, Chan KY, Deverman BE, Shen H, Liu A, Liu J, Wang X. Nature. 2023 Oct;622(7983):552-561. doi: 10.1038/s41586-023-06569-5. Epub 2023 Sep 27. PubMed 37758947.
Backbone
  Vector backbone: pAAV-hSyn-mCherry
  Backbone manufacturer: Addgene plasmid #114472
  Backbone size w/o insert (bp): 4537
  Total vector size (bp): 6383
  Vector type: Mammalian Expression, AAV
Growth in bacteria
  Bacterial resistance: Ampicillin, 100 μg/mL
  Growth temperature: 30°C
  Growth strain: NEB Stable
  Copy number: Unknown
Gene/Insert 1
  Gene/Insert name: U6-racRNA (alt name: sequences encoding a circular RNA barcode under U6+27 promoter)
  Species: Synthetic
  Insert size (bp): 614
  Cloning method: Restriction Enzyme; 5′ cloning site MluI (not destroyed); 3′ cloning site XbaI (not destroyed)
  Sequencing primers: 5′ GACTATCATATGCTTACCGT
Gene/Insert 2
  Gene/Insert name: V5-PP7cp-M9-NES-T2A-Flag-PP7cp-Far (alt names: V5 tagged PP7 coating protein (PP7cp) fused with mouse HNRNPA1 M9 domain and a nuclear export signal;; Flag tagged PP7 coating protein (PP7cp) fused with farnesylation motif)
  Species: M. musculus (mouse), Synthetic
  Insert size (bp): 1252
  Promoter: hSyn
  Tag / fusion protein: V5 (N terminal on insert); Flag; C-Far (C terminal on insert)
  Cloning method: Restriction Enzyme; 5′ cloning site BamHI (not destroyed); 3′ cloning site EcoRI (not destroyed)
  Sequencing primers: 5′ TCGTGTCGTGCCTGAGAGCG; 3′ CATAGCGTAAAAGGAGCAACA
Resource information
  A portion of this plasmid was derived from a plasmid made by: Sequences encoding the circular RNA downstream of a U6+27 promoter (U6+27-pre-racRNA) were adopted from the Tornado system (Addgene plasmid #124362, PubMed 30962542).
Terms and licenses: Academic/Nonprofit Terms; Industry Terms: Not Available to Industry
Depositor comments: Please visit https://www.biorxiv.org/content/10.1101/2022.06.20.496914v1 for bioRxiv preprint.
How to cite: pAAV-U6-racRNA-D was a gift from Xiao Wang (Addgene plasmid # 200827 ; http://n2t.net/addgene:200827 ; RRID:Addgene_200827)
