[The description below was written by a language model from this plasmid's Addgene catalogue record and pLannotate feature annotations shown in this document.]
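Description:
pAAV-U6-racRNA-D is a 6.4 kb AAV transfer plasmid built on the pAAV-hSyn-mCherry backbone, in which two expression units sit between AAV2 inverted terminal repeats so that they can be packaged into recombinant AAV and delivered to mammalian cells, particularly neurons. In bacteria it is maintained by a high-copy ColE1/pUC-type origin and selected with ampicillin through the β-lactamase gene; an f1 phage origin is also present. The annotation detects a full-length ITR on the right side but only short ITR fragments on the left. This may reflect how hard these repeats are to sequence and annotate, and the use of a recombination-deficient growth strain fits with their known instability.

The first unit is a synthetic 614 bp cassette in which the human U6 (U6+27) RNA polymerase III promoter drives a precursor RNA adapted from the Tornado system. There, flanking twister-type ribozymes (one is picked up in the annotation) self-cleave and leave ends that are ligated in the cell, producing a stable circular RNA that carries barcode "D".

The second unit uses the neuron-specific human synapsin promoter to express one open reading frame split by a T2A peptide into two PP7 coat protein fusions. One is V5-tagged and joined to the mouse HNRNPA1 M9 domain and a nuclear export signal. The other is Flag-tagged and ends in an H-Ras-derived farnesylation motif, which would anchor it to membranes. A WPRE and the hGH polyadenylation signal follow to enhance expression. The record describes these proteins as subcellular localization binders; PP7 coat protein binds a cognate RNA hairpin, so they presumably act on the circular barcode, though the record does not say so explicitly. The associated work is a spatial molecular atlas of the mouse central nervous system, which suggests barcoded AAV detection in tissue.
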