Features (pLannotate 1.2.2; 21 found; start..end, strand, type, name):
     12..39      +  repeat_region  AAV2 ITR (fragment): inverted terminal repeat of adeno-associated virus serotype 2 inverted
     68..95      +  repeat_region  AAV2 ITR (fragment): inverted terminal repeat of adeno-associated virus serotype 2 inverted
    145..385     +  promoter       U6 promoter: RNA polymerase III promoter for human U6 snRNA
    431..497     +  ncRNA          twister-P3 (fragment): Accession: RF03154 - type-P3 twister ribozyme
    786..1233    +  promoter       hSyn promoter: human synapsin I promoter; confers neuron-specific expression (Kügler et al., 2003)
   1319..1699    +  CDS            COAT_BPPP7: Experimental evidence at protein level: Swiss-Prot protein existence level 1. Forms the phage shell; binds to the phage RNA. From Pseudomonas phage PP7 (Bacteriophage PP7).
   1769..1945    +  CDS            HNRNPA1 (fragment): ROA1_BOVIN - Also known as HNRPA1. Experimental evidence at protein level: Swiss-Prot protein existence level 1. Involved in the packaging of pre-mRNA into hnRNP particles, transport of poly(A) mRNA from the nucleus to the cytoplasm and may modulate splice site selection. May bind to specific miRNA hairpins. Binds to the IRES and thereby inhibits the translation of the apoptosis protease activating factor APAF1. From Bos taurus (Bovine).
   1991..2015    +  CDS            3xFLAG (fragment): three tandem FLAG® epitope tags
   2030..2410    +  CDS            COAT_BPPP7: Experimental evidence at protein level: Swiss-Prot protein existence level 1. Forms the phage shell; binds to the phage RNA. From Pseudomonas phage PP7 (Bacteriophage PP7).
   2426..2483    +  CDS            H-Ras (fragment): human small GTPase proto-oncoprotein
   2486..2510    +  misc_feature   MCS (fragment): pBluescript multiple cloning site
   2510..3098    +  misc_feature   WPRE: woodchuck hepatitis virus posttranscriptional regulatory element
   3130..3606    +  polyA_signal   hGH poly(A) signal: human growth hormone polyadenylation signal
   3646..3786    +  repeat_region  AAV2 ITR: inverted terminal repeat of adeno-associated virus serotype 2 inverted
   3791..3842    -  misc_feature   bom (fragment): basis of mobility region from pBR322
   3861..4316    +  rep_origin     f1 ori (sequence partly withheld): f1 bacteriophage origin of replication; arrow indicates direction of (+) strand synthesis
   4317..4366    -  misc_feature   bom (fragment): basis of mobility region from pBR322
   4468..4503    -  CDS            rop (fragment): Rop protein, which maintains plasmids at low copy number; rop
   4598..4702    +  promoter       AmpR promoter: bla
   4703..5563    +  CDS            AmpR: β-lactamase; bla; confers resistance to ampicillin, carbenicillin, and related antibiotics
   5734..6322    +  rep_origin     ori: high-copy-number ColE1/pMB1/pBR322/pUC origin of replication
>Addgene plasmid #200827 | pAAV-U6-racRNA-D | addgene full sequence | sequence record 396773 | Addgene NGS Result
CCTGCAGGCAGCTGCGCGCTCGCTCGCTCACTGAGGCCGCCCGGGCGTCGGGCGACCTTTGGTCGCCCGG
CCTCAGTGAGCGAGCGAGCGCGCAGAGAGGGAGTGGCCAACTCCATCACTAGGGGTTCCTGCGGCCGCAC
GCGTGAGGGCCTATTTCCCATGATTCCTTCATATTTGCATATACGATACAAGGCTGTTAGAGAGATAATT
GGAATTAATTTGACTGTAAACACAAAGATATTAGTACAAAATACGTGACGTAGAAAGTAATAATTTCTTG
GGTAGTTTGCAGTTTTAAAATTATGTTTTAAAATGGACTATCATATGCTTACCGTAACTTGAAAGTATTT
CGATTTCTTGGCTTTATATATCTTGTGGAAAGGACGAAACACCGTGCTCGCTTCGGCAGCACATATACTA
GTCGACGGGCCGCACTCGCCGGTCCCAAGCCCGGATAAAATGGGAGGGGGCGGGAAACCGCCTAACCATG
CCGAGTGCGGCCGCTTGCCATGTGTATCGGTCCGGGAGCAGACGATATGGCGTCGCTCCCGGTCCGATAC
TCTGATGATGGGTCCCCCTAGGGACGGGACGTTCGATGTTGGGGAAAATCCGCTGCTCAAGATTCTATAA
ACTGTGCGGTCCTTCAATTGGGGTCCCATCATTCATGGCAAGTGGCCGCGGTCGGCGTGGACTGTAGAAC
ACTGCCAATGCCGGTCCCAAGCCCGGATAAAAGTGGAGGGTACAGTCCACGCTTTTTTTCTAGACTGCAG
AGGGCCCTGCGTATGAGTGCAAGTGGGTTTTAGGACCAGGATGAGGCGGGGTGGGGGTGCCTACCTGACG
ACCGACCCCGACCCACTGGACAAGCACCCAACCCCCATTCCCCAAATTGCGCATCCCCTATCAGAGAGGG
GGAGGGGAAACAGGATGCGGCGAGGCGCGTGCGCACTGCCAGCTTCAGCACCGCGGACAGTGCCTTCGCC
CCCGCCTGGCGGCGCGCGCCACCGCCGCCTCAGCACTGAAGGCGCGCTGACGTCACTCGCCGGTCCCCCG
CAAACTCCCCTTCCCGGCCACCTTGGTCGCGTCCGCGCCGCCGCCGGCCCAGCCGGACCGCACCACGCGA
GGCGCGAGATAGGGGGGCACGGGCGCGACCATCTGCGCTGCGGCGCCGGCGACTCAGCGCTGCCTCAGTC
TGCGGTGGGCAGCGGAGGAGTCGTGTCGTGCCTGAGAGCGCAGTCGAGAAGGTACCGGATCCGCCACCAT
GGGCAAGCCCATCCCCAACCCCCTGCTGGGCCTGGACAGCACCGGCGGTGGAGGTTCCTCCAAAACCATC
GTTCTTTCGGTCGGCGAGGCTACTCGCACTCTGACTGAGATCCAGTCCACCGCAGACCGTCAGATCTTCG
AAGAGAAGGTCGGGCCTCTGGTGGGTCGGCTGCGCCTCACGGCTTCGCTCCGTCAAAACGGAGCCAAGAC
CGCGTATCGCGTCAACCTAAAACTGGATCAGGCGGACGTCGTTGATTGCTCCACCAGCGTCTGCGGCGAG
CTTCCGAAAGTGCGCTACACTCAGGTATGGTCGCACGACGTGACAATCGTTGCGAATAGCACCGAGGCCT
CGCGCAAATCGTTGTACGATTTGACCAAGTCCCTCGTCGCGACCTCGCAGGTCGAAGATCTTGTCGTCAA
CCTTGTGCCGCTGGGCCGTGGCGGTGGCGGATCTGGCGGCGGTGGTAGCAATGATTTTGGCAATTACAAC
AATCAGTCTTCCAATTTTGGGCCGATGAAGGGAGGAAACTTTGGAGGCAGGAGCTCTGGCCCTTATGGTG
GTGGAGGCCAGTACTTTGCTAAACCACGGAACCAAGGTGGCTATGGCGGAGGTGGTTCTCTGCCTCCACT
TGAAAGACTGACACTGGGCTCAGGAGGATCTGGTGGTTCTGAGGGCAGAGGAAGTCTTCTAACATGCGGT
GACGTGGAGGAGAATCCCGGCCCTGCCATGGATTACAAGGATGACGACGATAAGGGCGGAGGTGGTTCTT
CCAAAACCATCGTTCTTTCGGTCGGCGAGGCTACTCGCACTCTGACTGAGATCCAGTCCACCGCAGACCG
TCAGATCTTCGAAGAGAAGGTCGGGCCTCTGGTGGGTCGGCTGCGCCTCACGGCTTCGCTCCGTCAAAAC
GGAGCCAAGACCGCGTATCGCGTCAACCTAAAACTGGATCAGGCGGACGTCGTTGATTGCTCCACCAGCG
TCTGCGGCGAGCTTCCGAAAGTGCGCTACACTCAGGTATGGTCGCACGACGTGACAATCGTTGCGAATAG
CACCGAGGCCTCGCGCAAATCGTTGTACGATTTGACCAAGTCCCTCGTCGCGACCTCGCAGGTCGAAGAT
CTTGTCGTCAACCTTGTGCCGCTGGGCCGTGGCGGAGGTGGTTCTAAGCTGAACCCTCCTGATGAGAGTG
GCCCCGGCTGCATGAGCTGCTGTGTGCTCTCCTAAGAATTCGATATCAAGCTTATCGATAATCAACCTCT
GGATTACAAAATTTGTGAAAGATTGACTGGTATTCTTAACTATGTTGCTCCTTTTACGCTATGTGGATAC
GCTGCTTTAATGCCTTTGTATCATGCTATTGCTTCCCGTATGGCTTTCATTTTCTCCTCCTTGTATAAAT
CCTGGTTGCTGTCTCTTTATGAGGAGTTGTGGCCCGTTGTCAGGCAACGTGGCGTGGTGTGCACTGTGTT
TGCTGACGCAACCCCCACTGGTTGGGGCATTGCCACCACCTGTCAGCTCCTTTCCGGGACTTTCGCTTTC
CCCCTCCCTATTGCCACGGCGGAACTCATCGCCGCCTGCCTTGCCCGCTGCTGGACAGGGGCTCGGCTGT
TGGGCACTGACAATTCCGTGGTGTTGTCGGGGAAATCATCGTCCTTTCCTTGGCTGCTCGCCTATGTTGC
CACCTGGATTCTGCGCGGGACGTCCTTCTGCTACGTCCCTTCGGCCCTCAATCCAGCGGACCTTCCTTCC
CGCGGCCTGCTGCCGGCTCTGCGGCCTCTTCCGCGTCTTCGCCTTCGCCCTCAGACGAGTCGGATCTCCC
TTTGGGCCGCCTCCCCGCATCGATACCGAGCGCTGCTCGAGAGATCTACGGGTGGCATCCCTGTGACCCC
TCCCCAGTGCCTCTCCTGGCCCTGGAAGTTGCCACTCCAGTGCCCACCAGCCTTGTCCTAATAAAATTAA
GTTGCATCATTTTGTCTGACTAGGTGTCCTTCTATAATATTATGGGGTGGAGGGGGGTGGTATGGAGCAA
GGGGCAAGTTGGGAAGACAACCTGTAGGGCCTGCGGGGTCTATTGGGAACCAAGCTGGAGTGCAGTGGCA
CAATCTTGGCTCACTGCAATCTCCGCCTCCTGGGTTCAAGCGATTCTCCTGCCTCAGCCTCCCGAGTTGT
TGGGATTCCAGGCATGCATGACCAGGCTCAGCTAATTTTTGTTTTTTTGGTAGAGACGGGGTTTCACCAT
ATTGGCCAGGCTGGTCTCCAACTCCTAATCTCAGGTGATCTACCCACCTTGGCCTCCCAAATTGCTGGGA
TTACAGGCGTGAACCACTGCTCCCTTCCCTGTCCTTCTGATTTTGTAGGTAACCACGTGCGGACCGAGCG
GCCGCAGGAACCCCTAGTGATGGAGTTGGCCACTCCCTCTCTGCGCGCTCGCTCGCTCACTGAGGCCGGG
CGACCAAAGGTCGCCCGACGCCCGGGCTTTGCCCGGGCGGCCTCAGTGAGCGAGCGAGCGCGCAGCTGCC
TGCAGGGGCGCCTGATGCGGTATTTTCTCCTTACGCATCTGTGCGGTATTTCACACCGCATA
[95 nt withheld, positions 3843-3937]
T
[46 nt withheld, positions 3939-3984]
C
[141 nt withheld, positions 3986-4126]
CCTTTGACGTTGGAGTCCACGTTCTTT
[37 nt withheld, positions 4154-4190]
ACTCTATCTCGGGCTATTCTTTTGATTTATAAGGGATTTTGCCGATTTCGGTCTATTGGTTAAAAAATGA
GCTGATTTAACAAAAATTTAACGCGAATTTTAACAAAATATTAACGTTTACAATTTTATGGTGCACTCTC
AGTACAATCTGCTCTGATGCCGCATAGTTAAGCCAGCCCCGACACCCGCCAACACCCGCTGACGCGCCCT
GACGGGCTTGTCTGCTCCCGGCATCCGCTTACAGACAAGCTGTGACCGTCTCCGGGAGCTGCATGTGTCA
GAGGTTTTCACCGTCATCACCGAAACGCGCGAGACGAAAGGGCCTCGTGATACGCCTATTTTTATAGGTT
AATGTCATGATAATAATGGTTTCTTAGACGTCAGGTGGCACTTTTCGGGGAAATGTGCGCGGAACCCCTA
TTTGTTTATTTTTCTAAATACATTCAAATATGTATCCGCTCATGAGACAATAACCCTGATAAATGCTTCA
ATAATATTGAAAAAGGAAGAGTATGAGTATTCAACATTTCCGTGTCGCCCTTATTCCCTTTTTTGCGGCA
TTTTGCCTTCCTGTTTTTGCTCACCCAGAAACGCTGGTGAAAGTAAAAGATGCTGAAGATCAGTTGGGTG
CACGAGTGGGTTACATCGAACTGGATCTCAACAGCGGTAAGATCCTTGAGAGTTTTCGCCCCGAAGAACG
TTTTCCAATGATGAGCACTTTTAAAGTTCTGCTATGTGGCGCGGTATTATCCCGTATTGACGCCGGGCAA
GAGCAACTCGGTCGCCGCATACACTATTCTCAGAATGACTTGGTTGAGTACTCACCAGTCACAGAAAAGC
ATCTTACGGATGGCATGACAGTAAGAGAATTATGCAGTGCTGCCATAACCATGAGTGATAACACTGCGGC
CAACTTACTTCTGACAACGATCGGAGGACCGAAGGAGCTAACCGCTTTTTTGCACAACATGGGGGATCAT
GTAACTCGCCTTGATCGTTGGGAACCGGAGCTGAATGAAGCCATACCAAACGACGAGCGTGACACCACGA
TGCCTGTAGCAATGGCAACAACGTTGCGCAAACTATTAACTGGCGAACTACTTACTCTAGCTTCCCGGCA
ACAATTAATAGACTGGATGGAGGCGGATAAAGTTGCAGGACCACTTCTGCGCTCGGCCCTTCCGGCTGGC
TGGTTTATTGCTGATAAATCTGGAGCCGGTGAGCGTGGGTCTCGCGGTATCATTGCAGCACTGGGGCCAG
ATGGTAAGCCCTCCCGTATCGTAGTTATCTACACGACGGGGAGTCAGGCAACTATGGATGAACGAAATAG
ACAGATCGCTGAGATAGGTGCCTCACTGATTAAGCATTGGTAACTGTCAGACCAAGTTTACTCATATATA
CTTTAGATTGATTTAAAACTTCATTTTTAATTTAAAAGGATCTAGGTGAAGATCCTTTTTGATAATCTCA
TGACCAAAATCCCTTAACGTGAGTTTTCGTTCCACTGAGCGTCAGACCCCGTAGAAAAGATCAAAGGATC
TTCTTGAGATCCTTTTTTTCTGCGCGTAATCTGCTGCTTGCAAACAAAAAAACCACCGCTACCAGCGGTG
GTTTGTTTGCCGGATCAAGAGCTACCAACTCTTTTTCCGAAGGTAACTGGCTTCAGCAGAGCGCAGATAC
CAAATACTGTTCTTCTAGTGTAGCCGTAGTTAGGCCACCACTTCAAGAACTCTGTAGCACCGCCTACATA
CCTCGCTCTGCTAATCCTGTTACCAGTGGCTGCTGCCAGTGGCGATAAGTCGTGTCTTACCGGGTTGGAC
TCAAGACGATAGTTACCGGATAAGGCGCAGCGGTCGGGCTGAACGGGGGGTTCGTGCACACAGCCCAGCT
TGGAGCGAACGACCTACACCGAACTGAGATACCTACAGCGTGAGCTATGAGAAAGCGCCACGCTTCCCGA
AGGGAGAAAGGCGGACAGGTATCCGGTAAGCGGCAGGGTCGGAACAGGAGAGCGCACGAGGGAGCTTCCA
GGGGGAAACGCCTGGTATCTTTATAGTCCTGTCGGGTTTCGCCACCTCTGACTTGAGCGTCGATTTTTGT
GATGCTCGTCAGGGGGGCGGAGCCTATGGAAAAACGCCAGCAACGCGGCCTTTTTACGGTTCCTGGCCTT
TTGCTGGCCTTTTGCTCACATGT
